>Addgene plasmid #226309 | pJB53 | addgene full sequence | sequence record 449921 | Addgene NGS Result
TCTGATGTTACATTGCACAAGATAAAAATATATCATCATGAACAATAAAACTGTCTGCTTACATAAACAG
TAATACAAGGGGTGTTATGAGCCATATTCAACGGGAAACGTCTTGCTCGAGGCCGCGATTAAATTCCAAC
ATGGATGCTGATTTATATGGGTATAAATGGGCTCGCGATAATGTCGGGCAATCAGGTGCGACAATCTATC
GATTGTATGGGAAGCCCGATGCGCCAGAGTTGTTTCTGAAACATGGCAAAGGTAGCGTTGCCAATGATGT
TACAGATGAGATGGTCAGACTAAACTGGCTGACGGAATTTATGCCTCTTCCGACCATCAAGCATTTTATC
CGTACTCCTGATGATGCATGGTTACTCACCACTGCGATCCCCGGGAAAACAGCATTCCAGGTATTAGAAG
AATATCCTGATTCAGGTGAAAATATTGTTGATGCGCTGGCAGTGTTCCTGCGCCGGTTGCATTCGATTCC
TGTTTGTAATTGTCCTTTTAACAGCGATCGCGTATTTCGACTCGCTCAGGCGCAATCACGAATGAATAAC
GGTTTGGTTGATGCGAGTGATTTTGATGACGAGCGTAATGGCTGGCCTGTTGAACAAGTCTGGAAAGAAA
TGCATAAGCTTTTGCCATTCTCACCGGATTCAGTCGTCACTCATGGTGATTTCTCACTTGATAACCTTAT
TTTTGACGAGGGGAAATTAATAGGTTGTATTGATGTTGGACGAGTCGGAATCGCAGACCGATACCAGGAT
CTTGCCATCCTATGGAACTGCCTCGGTGAGTTTTCTCCTTCATTACAGAAACGGCTTTTTCAAAAATATG
GTATTGATAATCCTGATATGAATAAATTGCAGTTTCATTTGATGCTCGATGAGTTTTTCTAATCAGAATT
GGTTAATTGGTTGTAACACTGGCAGAGCATTACGCTGACTTGACGGGACGGCGGCTTTGTTGAATAAATC
GAACTTTTGCTGAGTTGAAGGATCAGATCACGCATCTTCCCCTTACAGACAAGCTGTGACCGCCTCCGGG
AGCTGCATGTGTCAGAGGTTTTCACCGTCATCACCGAAACGCGCGAGGCAGCAGATCAATTCGCGCGCGA
AGGCGAAGCGGCATGCATTTACGTTGACACCATCGAATGGTGCAAAACCTTTCGCGGTATGGCATGATAG
CGCCCGGAAGAGAGTCAATTCAGGGTGGTGAATGTGAAACCAGTAACGTTATACGATGTCGCAGAGTATG
CCGGTGTCTCTTATCAGACCGTTTCCCGCGTGGTGAACCAGGCCAGCCACGTTTCTGCGAAAACGCGGGA
AAAAGTGGAAGCGGCGATGGCGGAGCTGAATTACATTCCCAACCGCGTGGCACAACAACTGGCGGGCAAA
CAGTCGTTGCTGATTGGCGTTGCCACCTCCAGTCTGGCCCTGCACGCGCCGTCGCAAATTGTCGCGGCGA
TTAAATCTCGCGCCGATCAACTGGGTGCCAGCGTGGTGGTGTCGATGGTAGAACGAAGCGGCGTCGAAGC
CTGTAAAGCGGCGGTGCACAATCTTCTCGCGCAACGCGTCAGTGGGCTGATCATTAACTATCCGCTGGAT
GACCAGGATGCCATTGCTGTGGAAGCTGCCTGCACTAATGTTCCGGCGTTATTTCTTGATGTCTCTGACC
AGACACCCATCAACAGTATTATTTTCTCCCATGAAGACGGTACGCGACTGGGCGTGGAGCATCTGGTCGC
ATTGGGTCACCAGCAAATCGCGCTGTTAGCGGGCCCATTAAGTTCTGTCTCGGCGCGTCTGCGTCTGGCT
GGCTGGCATAAATATCTCACTCGCAATCAAATTCAGCCGATAGCGGAACGGGAAGGCGACTGGAGTGCCA
TGTCCGGTTTTCAACAAACCATGCAAATGCTGAATGAGGGCATCGTTCCCACTGCGATGCTGGTTGCCAA
CGATCAGATGGCGCTGGGCGCAATGCGCGCCATTACCGAGTCCGGGCTGCGCGTTGGTGCGGATATCTCG
GTAGTGGGATACGACGATACCGAAGACAGCTCATGTTATATCCCGCCGTTAACCACCATCAAACAGGATT
TTCGCCTGCTGGGGCAAACCAGCGTGGACCGCTTGCTGCAACTCTCTCAGGGCCAGGCGGTGAAGGGCAA
TCAGCTGTTGCCCGTGTCACTGGTGAAAAGAAAAACCACCCTGGCGCCCAATACGCAAACCGCCTCTCCC
CGCGCGTTGGCCGATTCATTAATGCAGCTGGCACGACAGGTTTCCCGACTGGAAAGCGGGCAGTGAGCGC
AACGCAATTAATGTAAGTTAGCGCGAATTGATCTGGTTTGACAGCTTATCATCGACTGCACGGTGCACCA
ATGCTTCTGGCGTCAGGCAGCCATCGGAAGCTGTGGTATGGCTGTGCAGGTCGTAAATCACTGCATAATT
CGTGTCGCTCAAGGCGCACTCCCGTTCTGGATAATGTTTTTTGCGCCGACATCATAACGGTTCTGGCAAA
TATTCTGAAATGAGCTGTTGACAATTAATCATCCGGCTCGTATAATGTGTGGAATTGTGAGCGGATAACA
ATTTCACACAGGAAACAGACCATGTCCCCTTCACAGTCAGGAATGAATCCTGCCGACCTGAGCGGACTCT
CTGGCAAGGAACTGGCACGCGCACGCCGCGCTGCACTATCCAAGCAAGGGAAAGCAGCTGTTTCTAATAA
AACGGCTAGCGTAAACCGTAGCACTAAACAGGCGGCATCTTCGATCAATACAAATCAGGTGCGCTCTTCT
GTAAATGAAGTGCCCACTGATTACCAAATGGCGGATCAATTGTGCTCTACGATTGATCATGCTGACTTTG
GTACCGAAAGCAATCGCGTTAGAGATCTCTGCCGTCAACGCAGAGAGGCACTATCAACTATCGGTAAAAA
AGCGGTTAAAACCAACGGCAAGCCGTCGGGTCGCGTTCGACCACAGCAATCAGTGGTTCACAACGACGCA
ATGATCGAAAATGCCGGTGATACTAACCAATCATCGTCCACTTCATTAAATAATGAACTTTCCGAAATCT
GCTCCATAGCAGACGACATGCCGGAGCGTTTTGGTTCACAAGCCAAAACCGTCCGTGATATCTGCCGTGC
ACGCCGTCAAGCGCTCTCTGAGCGTGGAACTCGCGCCGTGCCGCCAAAGCCGCAATCTCAAGGTGGTCCA
GGACGCAATGGCTATCAAATTGATGGATACCTAGATACCGCACTTCATGGCCGCGATGCCGCCAAGCGCC
ACCGTGAAATGCTCTGTCAATACGGCCGCGGCACAGCACCTTCCTGCAAGCCAACAGGCCGTGTCAAAAA
TTCTGTACAGTCGGGCAACGCAGCGCCAAAAAAGGTTGAAACCGGTCACACCCTATCCGGCGGATCTGCA
GCTGCAACGCAAGTGGATCGTAAATCTCATGCTGCAGCTAACGAGCCGGGCACTTGCCGAGCAGCAGCTG
CTACCGAGTACGTAGGTACTGAGCAATTCACCTCTTTTTGCAATACCAGCCCCAAGCCAAATGCGACGAA
GGTCAATGTGACCACAACGGCTCGTGGTCGCCCTGCTGCAGCTACGGAAGTTTCACGGACCGAGAAGGCA
GCAGCTAACGAATCCGGTGTCTGCCGTAACGCTGCTGCAACCGAATACATGAGTAATGAAGCTCACTTTT
CTCTATGTGGAACAGCCGCAAAGCCTTCACAAGCGGATAAAGTCATGTTCGGCGCCACAGCACGAACGCA
TCAAGTGGCAGCTGCTAGTGATGAATTCAGGCCCTCTTCTGCTGCAGCAAACGAATCGGGTGCAAAACGC
ACAATTACCGGCTCGCAGTACGCAGACGAAGGTCTTGCGCGACTCACGATCAACGGAGCACCTGCAAAAG
TAGCCAGAACCCACACCTTTGCGGGCTCTGACGTTACCGGCACGGAAATCGGTCGCTCTACTCGCGTAAC
TGGTGATGAAAGCGGTTCGTGTCGTTCAATCTCAGGCACCGAGTATCTCAGTAACGAGCAATTCCAATCC
TTTTGTGACACAAAACCTCAACGCAGCCCGTTCAAGGTTGGCCAAGATCGCACGAACAAGGGTCAGTCTG
TGACTGGTAACTTGGTTGATCGTTCCGAACTGGTTACAGGTAACGAACCAGGTTCATGCTCTCGGGTTAC
AGGCTCTCAGTATGGCCAAAGCAAAATCTGCGGTGGTGGCGTGGGAAAAGTGCGCTCAATGCGCACCCTT
CGCGGCACCTCAGTATCTGGCCAACAGCTAGATCATGCCCCAAAGATGTCCGGTGACGAGCGCGGCGGGT
GCATGCCCGTCACCGGTAATGAGTACTACGGTCGTGAACATTTCGAACCGTTTTGTACGAGCACCCCAGA
GCCCGAAGCTCAATCAACTGAACAATCATTGACCTGTGAAGGACAAATTATTAGCGGCACTTCAGTTGAC
GCCAGTGATTTGGTCACAGGAAATGAAATCGGTGAACAGCAACTCATCAGCGGTGACGCCTATGTTGGCG
CGCAGCAGACAGGTTGCCTTCCCACTAGTCCACGCTTCAACCAAACTGGCAATGTTCAGTCAATGGGTTT
TAAGAACACCAATCAGCCAGAACAAAACTTTGCACCAGGTGAAGTAATGCCTACTGACTTTAGTATTCAA
ACCCCAGCTCGCTCGGCTCAGAATCGCATTACAGGTAACGACATTGCGCCCTCAGGTCGCATTACAGGCC
CTGGTATGCTGGCAACCGGCTTGATTACAGGAACCCCCGAATTCAGGCACGCTGCGCGCGAGTTGGTTGG
TTCTCCACAACCCATGGCAATGGCCATGGCCAACCGTAATAAGGCTGCTCAAGCACCTGTTGTGCAGCCA
GAAGTGGTTGCAACTCAGGAAAAGCCTGAGTTGGTATGTGCACCAAGAAGCGATCAAATGGATCGTGTGA
GTGGCGAAGGCAAAGAACGTTGCCACATCACTGGCGATGACTGGTCAGTTAACAAGCACATCACCGGTAC
AGCCGGTCAATGGGCGAGTGGTCGCAACCCTTCCATGCGCGGTAATGCGCGTGTGGTCGAAACCAGCGCG
TTTGCCAATCGCAATGTGCCAAAACCTGAAAAGCCGGGCTCCAAGATCACGGGCAGTAGTGGTAATGACA
CCCAAGGTAGTCTGATCACTTACTCCGGCGGCGCGCGCGGTTGAAGCGGTTAAGAGAAGATTTTCAGCCT
GATACAGATTAAATCAGAACGCAGAAGCGGTCTGATAAAACAGAATTTGCCTGGCGGCAGTAGCGCGGTG
GTCCCACCTGACCCCATGCCGAACTCAGAAGTGAAACGCCGTAGCGCCGATGGTAGTGTGGGGTATCCCC
ATGCGAGAGTAGGGAACTGCCAGGCATCAAATAAAACGAAAGGCTCAGTCGAAAGACTGGGCCTTTCGTT
TTATCTGTTGTTTGTCGGTGAACGCTCTCCTGAGTAGGACAAATCCGCCGGGAGCGGATTTGAACGTTGC
GAAGCAACGGCCCGGAGGGTGGCGGGCAGGACGCCCGCCATAAACTGCCAGGCATCAAATTAAGCAGAAG
GCCATCCTGACGGATGGCCTTTTCTGGCTGGATGATGGGGCGATTCAGGCCTGGTATGAGTCAGCAACAC
CTTCTTCACGAGGCAGACCTCAGCGCCCCCCCCCCCCTGCAGGTCGATCTGGTAACCCCAGCGCGGTTGC
TTTGTTCGATCCGCTGGCCGGTAAAACCCCAAGTTATCTATCTGGGAGCTTATCTTTGGGCCTATCGCAG
CAATAGCCTGGATGCGGGGCCGCCGATCGTGGTGTTCGACTATCAAACCGGCCGCAGTGGTCAACATGCC
GCCGAGTTTCTTCAGCACTGGCCAGCCAATGGACCAACCAATGGACCAACCAATGGACCAACCAATGTAC
CAACCAATGGACCAACCAATGGACCAACCAATGGGCAAGGCACCTTGATGGTCGATGACTACAGCGGGTA
CAAAGCCCTGTTCCGTGCGGGCGTGACCGAGCTTGGCTGCTGGGCCCATGCCCGGCGCAAGTTCTTTGAT
CTGCACAAGGCCAGCAATCATCCGGTTGCGCACGAGGCACTGTCGCGGATTGCCCGGTTGTATCTTGCAG
AAGAAGAGGCCCAAGGCATGGACATTGCGGGGCGGATGCAACACCGTGCCCTGCACAGCCTGCCGCAGTT
GCAGGACATGCACCAGTGGCTCAGAAATTGCATCAACGCATATAGCGCTAGCAGCACGCCATAGTGACTG
GCGATGCTGTCGGAATGGACGATATCCCGCAAGAGGCCCGGCAGTACCGGCATAACCAAGCCTATGCCCT
CATGACCAAAATCCCTTAACGTGAGTTTTCGTTCCACTGAGCGTCAGACCCCGTAGAAAAGATCAAAGGA
TCTTCTTGAGATCCTTTTTTTCTGCGCGTAATCTGCTGCTTGCAAACAAAAAAACCACCGCTACCAGCGG
TGGTTTGTTTGCCGGATCAAGAGCTACCAACTCTTTTTCCGAAGGTAACTGGCTTCAGCAGAGCGCAGAT
ACCAAATACTGTCCTTCTAGTGTAGCCGTAGTTAGGCCACCACTTCAAGAACTCTGTAGCACCGCCTACA
TACCTCGCTCTGCTAATCCTGTTACCAGTGGCTGCTGCCAGTGGCGATAAGTCGTGTCTTACCGGGTTGG
ACTCAAGACGATAGTTACCGGATAAGGCGCAGCGGTCGGGCTGAACGGGGGGTTCGTGCACACAGCCCAG
CTTGGAGCGAACGACCTACACCGAACTGAGATACCTACAGCGTGAGCTATGAGAAAGCGCCACGCTTCCC
GAAGGGAGAAAGGCGGACAGGTATCCGGTAAGCGGCAGGGTCGGAACAGGAGAGCGCACGAGGGAGCTTC
CAGGGGGAAACGCCTGGTATCTTTATAGTCCTGTCGGGTTTCGCCACCTCTGACTTGAGCGTCGATTTTT
GTGATGCTCGTCAGGGGGGCGGAGCCTATGGAAAAACGCCAGCAACGCGGCCTTTTTACGGTTCCTGGCC
TTTTGCTGGCCTTTTGCTCACATGTTCTTTCCTGCGTTAGGACCCAACGCTGCCCGAGATGCGCCGCGTG
CGGCTGCTGGAGATGGCGGACGCGATGGATATGTTCTGCCACCTGCGACTCAAACTTCTGATCTGGGATG
GCACGGGGGTGTGGCTCTGTCAGCGCCGGTTGCACCGGGGGCATTTTTATTGGCCAAAGCCCGGGGATGA
TCGGTTTATCATGAGTGCCGAACACTGGCAGTGGCTGACCACCGGGGTTGACTGGCAGAGGCTCTGCGCC
AAGCCACAGGCCCACTGGCAAGTGTGAGATTTTTCAGGATTTCGTCTTGAAAAATCAGCACATGCAGCCT
GGGGTTTGGTATAATCAACCTCATGATTTCAAACGCAGAAACCGGTCATTCATCCCCTGAAACGCCCTCC
GTGGCGTGGCTGATTGCGCAACTGGAACTGCGGGATTCTGAGTTGGCAAAACTTGATGCGGCACTGGTGC
AACGCAATCAAGACATCCGCCATTTAACCCAAAATCTTCATGCCAAAGACATCAAGATCAAGGCACTCAC
CCATGAACTGGCGTATTACCGCCGTATCCGCTTCGGGGCCAAAACCGAGGCCATGAGTGCCGAGCAACTG
CACCTGTTCGAAGACGATCTGGCCGAGGTAGTAAGCTTAGATCGACCTGCAGGGGGGGGGGGAAAGCCAC
GTTGTGTCTCAAAATC
Features (pLannotate 1.2.2; 14 found; start..end, strand, type, name):
     87..902     +  CDS            KanR: aminoglycoside phosphotransferase; aph(3')-Ia; confers resistance to kanamycin in bacteria or G418 (Geneticin®) in eukaryotes
   1062..1102    -  CDS            rop (fragment): Rop protein, which maintains plasmids at low copy number; rop
   1146..1223    +  promoter       lacIq promoter: lacI (mutant); In the lacIq allele, a single base change in the promoter boosts expression of the lacI gene about 10-fold.
   1224..2306    +  CDS            lacI: lac repressor; lacI; The lac repressor binds to the lac operator to inhibit transcription in E. coli. This inhibition can be relieved by adding lactose or isopropyl-β-D-thiogalactopyranoside (IPTG).
   2348..2365    +  promoter       tet promoter (fragment): E. coli promoter for tetracycline efflux protein gene
   2361..2462    -  CDS            yciV (fragment): RNAAM_ECOLI - Also known as trpH From Escherichia coli (strain K12).
   2538..2567    +  promoter       trc promoter: strong E. coli promoter; hybrid between the trp and lac UV5 promoters
   2575..2591    +  protein_bind   lac operator: The lac repressor binds to the lac operator to inhibit transcription in E. coli. This inhibition can be relieved by adding lactose or isopropyl-β-D-thiogalactopyranoside (IPTG). lac repressor encoded by lacI
   2618..5221    +  CDS            csoS2: CSOS2_HALNC - Experimental evidence at protein level: Swiss-Prot protein existence level 1. Unlike beta-carboxysomes, alpha-carboxysomes (Cb) can form without cargo protein. CsoS2 is essential for Cb formation and is also capable of targeting foreign proteins to the Cb. The Cb shell assembles with the aid of CsoS2; CsoS1A, CsoS1B and CsoS1C form the majority of the shell while CsoS4A and CsoS4B form vertices. CsoS1D forms pseudohexamers that probably control metabolite flux into and out of the shell. From Halothiobacillus neapolitanus (strain ATCC 23641 / c2) (Thiobacillus neapolitanus).
   5299..5414    +  ncRNA          5S rRNA: Accession: RF00001 - 5S ribosomal RNA
   5418..5504    +  terminator     rrnB T1 terminator: Escherichia coli rrnB; transcription terminator T1 from the E. coli rrnB gene
   5596..5623    +  terminator     rrnB T2 terminator: transcription terminator T2 from the E. coli rrnB gene
   6253..6368    -  CDS            TcR (fragment): tetracycline efflux protein; tet; confers resistance to tetracycline
   6446..7034    +  rep_origin     ori: high-copy-number ColE1/pMB1/pBR322/pUC origin of replication
