[The description below was written by a language model from this plasmid's Addgene catalogue record and pLannotate feature annotations shown in this document.]
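Description:
pJB53 is a bacterial expression and genome-integration plasmid built on the pSAV108 backbone, described as a shuttle vector between E. coli and the chemoautotroph Halothiobacillus neapolitanus. In E. coli it replicates from a ColE1/pMB1-type origin and is selected with kanamycin through an aminoglycoside phosphotransferase (KanR) gene. According to the catalogue entry, the same kanamycin marker is carried along with the gene of interest into a neutral site on the H. neapolitanus chromosome. The homology arms that would direct this integration are not annotated in the feature table, so their positions are not stated. Short fragments of rop, the tet promoter, yciV and TcR appear to be remnants of earlier vector construction rather than functional parts.

The payload is a mutant csoS2 gene from H. neapolitanus, assembled by Golden Gate cloning. CsoS2 is the intrinsically disordered scaffolding protein essential for α-carboxysome shell assembly. In this variant the conserved V(T/S)G tripeptide motifs in middle-region repeats 1 to 3 are replaced with AAA; the record lists eight such substitutions between residues 273 and 406. Expression is driven by the trc promoter with a downstream lac operator, and the plasmid carries lacI under the lacIq promoter, so transcription is repressed until induced with IPTG. The rrnB T1 and T2 terminators, with the adjacent 5S rRNA segment, end the transcription unit. The construct is suited to testing how these repeated motifs contribute to carboxysome assembly by expressing the mutant protein from a defined chromosomal locus in the native host.
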