Addgene plasmid #226309: pJB53
Purpose: E. coli and H. neapolitanus shuttle vector; integrates the gene of interest and a kanamycin resistance marker into a neutral site on the H. neapolitanus genome.
Depositing lab: David Savage. Depositing organization: University of California, Berkeley. Publication: Conserved and repetitive motifs in an intrinsically disordered protein drive ⍺-carboxysome assembly. Turnsek JB, Oltrogge LM, Savage DF. J Biol Chem. 2024 Jul 4;300(8):107532. doi: 10.1016/j.jbc.2024.107532. PubMed 38971311.
Backbone
  Vector backbone: pSAV108
  Backbone manufacturer: Savage Lab
  Vector type: Bacterial Expression
Growth in bacteria
  Bacterial resistance: Kanamycin, 50 μg/mL
  Growth temperature: 37°C
  Growth strain: DH5alpha
  Copy number: Unknown
Gene/Insert
  Gene/Insert name: CsoS2 with V(T/S)G to AAA CsoS2 MR1-3
  Species: H. neapolitanus
  Insert size (bp): 2613
  Mutation: VTG273-5AAA, VTG284-6AAA, VTG295-7AAA, VSG332-4AAA, VTG343-5AAA, VTG354-6AAA, VSG393-5AAA, VTG404-6AAA,
  Promoter: pTRC
  Cloning method: Golden Gate
Terms and licenses: Academic/Nonprofit Terms; Industry Terms: Not Available to Industry
How to cite: pJB53 was a gift from David Savage (Addgene plasmid # 226309 ; http://n2t.net/addgene:226309 ; RRID:Addgene_226309)
